Addgene plasmid #122244: pMB22
Purpose: Lentivirus delivery for stable expression of AsCas12a-VPR
Depositing lab: Darjus Tschaharganeh. Depositing organization: Deutsches Krebsforschungszentrum (DKFZ). Publication: Multiplexed orthogonal genome editing and transcriptional activation by Cas12a. Breinig M, Schweitzer AY, Herianto AM, Revia S, Schaefer L, Wendler L, Cobos Galvez A, Tschaharganeh DF. Nat Methods. 2019 Jan;16(1):51-54. doi: 10.1038/s41592-018-0262-1. Epub 2018 Dec 17. PubMed 30559432.
Backbone
  Vector backbone: pLL3.3
  Backbone size w/o insert (bp): 7301
  Total vector size (bp): 12869
  Vector type: Lentiviral
  Selectable markers: Puromycin
Growth in bacteria
  Bacterial resistance: Ampicillin, 100 μg/mL
  Growth temperature: 37°C
  Growth strain: NEB Stable
  Copy number: High Copy
Gene/Insert
  Gene/Insert name: mammalian codon-optimized Acidaminococcus sp. Cas12a fused to VPR activator (alt name: AsCpf1)
  Species: Synthetic
  Insert size (bp): 5568
  Promoter: EFs
  Tag / fusion protein: VPR activator (C terminal on insert); NLS (N terminal on insert); NLS (C terminal on insert)
  Cloning method: Ligation Independent Cloning
  Sequencing primers: 5′ ggaaagtgatgtcgtgtactgg; 3′ ATGCTCCAGACTGCCTT
Resource information
  A portion of this plasmid was derived from a plasmid made by: AsCas12a was amplified from pY108 (lenti-AsCas12a, Addgene plasmid # 84739)
Terms and licenses: Academic/Nonprofit Terms; Industry Terms: Not Available to Industry
How to cite: pMB22 was a gift from Darjus Tschaharganeh (Addgene plasmid # 122244 ; http://n2t.net/addgene:122244 ; RRID:Addgene_122244)
