[The description below was written by a language model from this plasmid's Addgene catalogue record and pLannotate feature annotations shown in this document.]
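Description:
pMB22 is a lentiviral transfer plasmid built on the pLL3.3 backbone (about 12.9 kb in total) for stable expression of an AsCas12a-VPR fusion in mammalian cells. It is propagated in E. coli through a high-copy ColE1/pUC-type origin with ampicillin selection from the β-lactamase gene. The viral portion starts with a CMV enhancer/promoter placed upstream of a truncated HIV-1 5' LTR, which drives genomic RNA production in packaging cells. This is followed by the Ψ packaging signal with a gag fragment, the Rev response element for Rev-dependent nuclear export, and the cPPT/CTS element. A second truncated LTR annotation, preceded by a nef fragment, closes the provirus at the 3' end.

Between these elements, the short EF-1α core promoter (EFs) drives a mammalian codon-optimised Acidaminococcus sp. Cas12a (AsCpf1) coding sequence of about 5.6 kb, flanked by nuclear localisation signals according to the record; only a C-terminal nucleoplasmin NLS is annotated. The C-terminus carries the VPR activator. Its RELA/p65 fragment and Epstein-Barr virus Rta activation domain are annotated, whereas the VP64 component is not called by the annotation tool. The Cas12a portion was derived from an earlier lenti-AsCas12a plasmid. Downstream, a mouse PGK promoter expresses puromycin N-acetyltransferase to select transduced cells, and a WPRE enhances transcript expression.

The two feature tables, one from the depositor's sequence and one from repository sequencing, show the same 23 features in the same order and differ only in start coordinate and by one nucleotide in length. No crRNA expression cassette is annotated, so guides would have to be supplied separately. The associated work concerns multiplexed genome editing and transcriptional activation with Cas12a.
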