Features (pLannotate 1.2.2; 23 found; start..end, strand, type, name):
     30..82      -  misc_feature   bom (fragment): basis of mobility region from pBR322
    237..616     +  enhancer       CMV enhancer: human cytomegalovirus immediate early enhancer
    617..816     +  promoter       CMV promoter: human cytomegalovirus (CMV) immediate early promoter
    834..1014    +  LTR            5' LTR (truncated): truncated 5' long terminal repeat (LTR) from HIV-1
   1061..1186    +  misc_feature   HIV-1 Ψ: packaging signal of human immunodeficiency virus type 1
   1170..1508    +  CDS            HIV-1 gag (fragment): gag protein from human immunodeficiency virus 1; gag
   1685..1918    +  misc_feature   RRE: The Rev response element (RRE) of HIV-1 allows for Rev-dependent mRNA export from the nucleus to the cytoplasm.
   2295..2395    +  CDS            Rev (fragment): human immunodeficiency virus 1 (HIV-1) Rev protein; rev; enhances nuclear export of unspliced and incompletely spliced viral mRNAs
   2445..2562    +  misc_feature   cPPT/CTS: central polypurine tract and central termination sequence of HIV-1
   2680..2891    +  promoter       EF-1α core promoter: core promoter for human elongation factor EF-1α
   2991..6908    +  CDS            AsCpf1: CRISPR-associated protein from Acidaminococcus sp. BV3L6 (Zetsche et al., 2015)
   6909..6956    +  CDS            nucleoplasmin NLS: bipartite nuclear localization signal from nucleoplasmin
   7191..7970    +  CDS            RELA (fragment): TF65_HUMAN - Also known as NFKB3. Experimental evidence at protein level: Swiss-Prot protein existence level 1. NF-kappa-B is a pleiotropic transcription factor present in almost all cell types and is the endpoint of a series of signal transduction events that are initiated by a vast array of stimuli related to many biological processes such as inflammation, immunity, differentiation, cell growth, tumorigenesis and apoptosis. NF-kappa-B is a homo- or heterodimeric complex formed by the Rel-like domain- containing proteins RELA/p65, RELB, NFKB1/p105, NFKB1/p50, REL and NFKB2/p52. The heterodime
   7989..8558    +  CDS            Rta AD: transcriptional activation domain from the human herpesvirus 4 (Epstein-Barr virus) replication and transcription activator Rta/BRLF1 (Hardwick et al., 1992; Chavez et al., 2015)
   8586..9085    +  promoter       PGK promoter: mouse phosphoglycerate kinase 1 promoter
   9106..9705    +  CDS            PuroR: puromycin N-acetyltransferase; pac from Streptomyces alboniger; confers resistance to puromycin
   9758..10346   +  misc_feature   WPRE: woodchuck hepatitis virus posttranscriptional regulatory element
  10347..10366   +  misc_feature   MCS (fragment): pBluescript multiple cloning site
  10368..10868   +  CDS            nef (fragment): NEF_HV1LA - Experimental evidence at protein level: Swiss-Prot protein existence level 1. Extracellular Nef protein targets CD4(+) T-lymphocytes for apoptosis by interacting with CXCR4 surface receptors. From Human immunodeficiency virus type 1 group M subtype B (isolate Lai) (HIV-1).
  10875..11055   +  LTR            5' LTR (truncated): truncated 5' long terminal repeat (LTR) from HIV-1
  11117..11705   -  rep_origin     ori: high-copy-number ColE1/pMB1/pBR322/pUC origin of replication
  11876..12736   -  CDS            AmpR: β-lactamase; bla; confers resistance to ampicillin, carbenicillin, and related antibiotics
  12737..12841   -  promoter       AmpR promoter: bla
>Addgene plasmid #122244 | pMB22 | depositor full sequence | sequence record 233140 | pMB22 sequence 12869 bps
TCGACGGATCGGGAGATCTCCCGATCCCCTATGGTGCACTCTCAGTACAATCTGCTCTGATGCCGCATAG
TTAAGCCAGTATCTGCTCCCTGCTTGTGTGTTGGAGGTCGCTGAGTAGTGCGCGAGCAAAATTTAAGCTA
CAACAAGGCAAGGCTTGACCGACAATTGCATGAAGAATCTGCTTAGGGTTAGGCGTTTTGCGCTGCTTCG
CGATGTACGGGCCAGATATACGCGTTGACATTGATTATTGACTAGTTATTAATAGTAATCAATTACGGGG
TCATTAGTTCATAGCCCATATATGGAGTTCCGCGTTACATAACTTACGGTAAATGGCCCGCCTGGCTGAC
CGCCCAACGACCCCCGCCCATTGACGTCAATAATGACGTATGTTCCCATAGTAACGCCAATAGGGACTTT
CCATTGACGTCAATGGGTGGAGTATTTACGGTAAACTGCCCACTTGGCAGTACATCAAGTGTATCATATG
CCAAGTACGCCCCCTATTGACGTCAATGACGGTAAATGGCCCGCCTGGCATTATGCCCAGTACATGACCT
TATGGGACTTTCCTACTTGGCAGTACATCTACGTATTAGTCATCGCTATTACCATGGTGATGCGGTTTTG
GCAGTACATCAATGGGCGTGGATAGCGGTTTGACTCACGGGGATTTCCAAGTCTCCACCCCATTGACGTC
AATGGGAGTTTGTTTTGGCACCAAAATCAACGGGACTTTCCAAAATGTCGTAACAACTCCGCCCCATTGA
CGCAAATGGGCGGTAGGCGTGTACGGTGGGAGGTCTATATAAGCAGCGCGTTTTGCCTGTACTGGGTCTC
TCTGGTTAGACCAGATCTGAGCCTGGGAGCTCTCTGGCTAACTAGGGAACCCACTGCTTAAGCCTCAATA
AAGCTTGCCTTGAGTGCTTCAAGTAGTGTGTGCCCGTCTGTTGTGTGACTCTGGTAACTAGAGATCCCTC
AGACCCTTTTAGTCAGTGTGGAAAATCTCTAGCAGTGGCGCCCGAACAGGGACTTGAAAGCGAAAGGGAA
ACCAGAGGAGCTCTCTCGACGCAGGACTCGGCTTGCTGAAGCGCGCACGGCAAGAGGCGAGGGGCGGCGA
CTGGTGAGTACGCCAAAAATTTTGACTAGCGGAGGCTAGAAGGAGAGAGATGGGTGCGAGAGCGTCAGTA
TTAAGCGGGGGAGAATTAGATCGCGATGGGAAAAAATTCGGTTAAGGCCAGGGGGAAAGAAAAAATATAA
ATTAAAACATATAGTATGGGCAAGCAGGGAGCTAGAACGATTCGCAGTTAATCCTGGCCTGTTAGAAACA
TCAGAAGGCTGTAGACAAATACTGGGACAGCTACAACCATCCCTTCAGACAGGATCAGAAGAACTTAGAT
CATTATATAATACAGTAGCAACCCTCTATTGTGTGCATCAAAGGATAGAGATAAAAGACACCAAGGAAGC
TTTAGACAAGATAGAGGAAGAGCAAAACAAAAGTAAGACCACCGCACAGCAAGCGGCCGGCCGCGCTGAT
CTTCAGACCTGGAGGAGGAGATATGAGGGACAATTGGAGAAGTGAATTATATAAATATAAAGTAGTAAAA
ATTGAACCATTAGGAGTAGCACCCACCAAGGCAAAGAGAAGAGTGGTGCAGAGAGAAAAAAGAGCAGTGG
GAATAGGAGCTTTGTTCCTTGGGTTCTTGGGAGCAGCAGGAAGCACTATGGGCGCAGCGTCAATGACGCT
GACGGTACAGGCCAGACAATTATTGTCTGGTATAGTGCAGCAGCAGAACAATTTGCTGAGGGCTATTGAG
GCGCAACAGCATCTGTTGCAACTCACAGTCTGGGGCATCAAGCAGCTCCAGGCAAGAATCCTGGCTGTGG
AAAGATACCTAAAGGATCAACAGCTCCTGGGGATTTGGGGTTGCTCTGGAAAACTCATTTGCACCACTGC
TGTGCCTTGGAATGCTAGTTGGAGTAATAAATCTCTGGAACAGATTTGGAATCACACGACCTGGATGGAG
TGGGACAGAGAAATTAACAATTACACAAGCTTAATACACTCCTTAATTGAAGAATCGCAAAACCAGCAAG
AAAAGAATGAACAAGAATTATTGGAATTAGATAAATGGGCAAGTTTGTGGAATTGGTTTAACATAACAAA
TTGGCTGTGGTATATAAAATTATTCATAATGATAGTAGGAGGCTTGGTAGGTTTAAGAATAGTTTTTGCT
GTACTTTCTATAGTGAATAGAGTTAGGCAGGGATATTCACCATTATCGTTTCAGACCCACCTCCCAACCC
CGAGGGGACCCGACAGGCCCGAAGGAATAGAAGAAGAAGGTGGAGAGAGAGACAGAGACAGATCCATTCG
ATTAGTGAACGGATCGGCACTGCGTGCGCCAATTCTGCAGACAAATGGCAGTATTCATCCACAATTTTAA
AAGAAAAGGGGGGATTGGGGGGTACAGTGCAGGGGAAAGAATAGTAGACATAATAGCAACAGACATACAA
ACTAAAGAATTACAAAAACAAATTACAAAAATTCAAAATTTTCGGGTTTATTACAGGGACAGCAGAGATC
CAGTTTGGTTAGTACCGGGCCCGGGTCGACTAGTGATCAGTGTGAGGGAGTGTAAAGCTGGTTTTCGAGT
GGCTCCGGTGCCCGTCAGTGGGCAGAGCGCACATCGCCCACAGTCCCCGAGAAGTTGGGGGGAGGGGTCG
GCAATTGAACCGGTGCCTAGAGAAGGTGGCGCGGGGTAAACTGGGAAAGTGATGTCGTGTACTGGCTCCG
CCTTTTTCCCGAGGGTGGGGGAGAACCGTATATAAGTGCAGTAGTCGCCGTGAACGTTCTTTTTCGCAAC
GGGTTTGCCGCCAGAACACAGGTGTCGTGACGCGGCTAACTCGAACGCTAGCTGTGCGATCGTGCCACCA
TGGCCCCAAAGAAGAAGCGGAAGGTCGGTATCCACGGAGTCCCAGCAGCCACACAGTTCGAGGGCTTTAC
CAACCTGTATCAGGTGAGCAAGACACTGCGGTTTGAGCTGATCCCACAGGGCAAGACCCTGAAGCACATC
CAGGAGCAGGGCTTCATCGAGGAGGACAAGGCCCGCAATGATCACTACAAGGAGCTGAAGCCCATCATCG
ATCGGATCTACAAGACCTATGCCGACCAGTGCCTGCAGCTGGTGCAGCTGGATTGGGAGAACCTGAGCGC
CGCCATCGACTCCTATAGAAAGGAGAAAACCGAGGAGACAAGGAACGCCCTGATCGAGGAGCAGGCCACA
TATCGCAATGCCATCCACGACTACTTCATCGGCCGGACAGACAACCTGACCGATGCCATCAATAAGAGAC
ACGCCGAGATCTACAAGGGCCTGTTCAAGGCCGAGCTGTTTAATGGCAAGGTGCTGAAGCAGCTGGGCAC
CGTGACCACAACCGAGCACGAGAACGCCCTGCTGCGGAGCTTCGACAAGTTTACAACCTACTTCTCCGGC
TTTTATGAGAACAGGAAGAACGTGTTCAGCGCCGAGGATATCAGCACAGCCATCCCACACCGCATCGTGC
AGGACAACTTCCCCAAGTTTAAGGAGAATTGTCACATCTTCACACGCCTGATCACCGCCGTGCCCAGCCT
GCGGGAGCACTTTGAGAACGTGAAGAAGGCCATCGGCATCTTCGTGAGCACCTCCATCGAGGAGGTGTTT
TCCTTCCCTTTTTATAACCAGCTGCTGACACAGACCCAGATCGACCTGTATAACCAGCTGCTGGGAGGAA
TCTCTCGGGAGGCAGGCACCGAGAAGATCAAGGGCCTGAACGAGGTGCTGAATCTGGCCATCCAGAAGAA
TGATGAGACAGCCCACATCATCGCCTCCCTGCCACACAGATTCATCCCCCTGTTTAAGCAGATCCTGTCC
GATAGGAACACCCTGTCTTTCATCCTGGAGGAGTTTAAGAGCGACGAGGAAGTGATCCAGTCCTTCTGCA
AGTACAAGACACTGCTGAGAAACGAGAACGTGCTGGAGACAGCCGAGGCCCTGTTTAACGAGCTGAACAG
CATCGACCTGACACACATCTTCATCAGCCACAAGAAGCTGGAGACAATCAGCAGCGCCCTGTGCGACCAC
TGGGATACACTGAGGAATGCCCTGTATGAGCGGAGAATCTCCGAGCTGACAGGCAAGATCACCAAGTCTG
CCAAGGAGAAGGTGCAGCGCAGCCTGAAGCACGAGGATATCAACCTGCAGGAGATCATCTCTGCCGCAGG
CAAGGAGCTGAGCGAGGCCTTCAAGCAGAAAACCAGCGAGATCCTGTCCCACGCACACGCCGCCCTGGAT
CAGCCACTGCCTACAACCCTGAAGAAGCAGGAGGAGAAGGAGATCCTGAAGTCTCAGCTGGACAGCCTGC
TGGGCCTGTACCACCTGCTGGACTGGTTTGCCGTGGATGAGTCCAACGAGGTGGACCCCGAGTTCTCTGC
CCGGCTGACCGGCATCAAGCTGGAGATGGAGCCTTCTCTGAGCTTCTACAACAAGGCCAGAAATTATGCC
ACCAAGAAGCCCTACTCCGTGGAGAAGTTCAAGCTGAACTTTCAGATGCCTACACTGGCCTCTGGCTGGG
ACGTGAATAAGGAGAAGAACAATGGCGCCATCCTGTTTGTGAAGAACGGCCTGTACTATCTGGGCATCAT
GCCAAAGCAGAAGGGCAGGTATAAGGCCCTGAGCTTCGAGCCCACAGAGAAAACCAGCGAGGGCTTTGAT
AAGATGTACTATGACTACTTCCCTGATGCCGCCAAGATGATCCCAAAGTGCAGCACCCAGCTGAAGGCCG
TGACAGCCCACTTTCAGACCCACACAACCCCCATCCTGCTGTCCAACAATTTCATCGAGCCTCTGGAGAT
CACAAAGGAGATCTACGACCTGAACAATCCTGAGAAGGAGCCAAAGAAGTTTCAGACAGCCTACGCCAAG
AAAACCGGCGACCAGAAGGGCTACAGAGAGGCCCTGTGCAAGTGGATCGACTTCACAAGGGATTTTCTGT
CCAAGTATACCAAGACAACCTCTATCGATCTGTCTAGCCTGCGGCCATCCTCTCAGTATAAGGACCTGGG
CGAGTACTATGCCGAGCTGAATCCCCTGCTGTACCACATCAGCTTCCAGAGAATCGCCGAGAAGGAGATC
ATGGATGCCGTGGAGACAGGCAAGCTGTACCTGTTCCAGATCTATAACAAGGACTTTGCCAAGGGCCACC
ACGGCAAGCCTAATCTGCACACACTGTATTGGACCGGCCTGTTTTCTCCAGAGAACCTGGCCAAGACAAG
CATCAAGCTGAATGGCCAGGCCGAGCTGTTCTACCGCCCTAAGTCCAGGATGAAGAGGATGGCACACCGG
CTGGGAGAGAAGATGCTGAACAAGAAGCTGAAGGATCAGAAAACCCCAATCCCCGACACCCTGTACCAGG
AGCTGTACGACTATGTGAATCACAGACTGTCCCACGACCTGTCTGATGAGGCCAGGGCCCTGCTGCCCAA
CGTGATCACCAAGGAGGTGTCTCACGAGATCATCAAGGATAGGCGCTTTACCAGCGACAAGTTCTTTTTC
CACGTGCCTATCACACTGAACTATCAGGCCGCCAATTCCCCATCTAAGTTCAACCAGAGGGTGAATGCCT
ACCTGAAGGAGCACCCCGAGACACCTATCATCGGCATCGATCGGGGCGAGAGAAACCTGATCTATATCAC
AGTGATCGACTCCACCGGCAAGATCCTGGAGCAGCGGAGCCTGAACACCATCCAGCAGTTTGATTACCAG
AAGAAGCTGGACAACAGGGAGAAGGAGAGGGTGGCAGCAAGGCAGGCCTGGTCTGTGGTGGGCACAATCA
AGGATCTGAAGCAGGGCTATCTGAGCCAGGTCATCCACGAGATCGTGGACCTGATGATCCACTACCAGGC
CGTGGTGGTGCTGGAGAACCTGAATTTCGGCTTTAAGAGCAAGAGGACCGGCATCGCCGAGAAGGCCGTG
TACCAGCAGTTCGAGAAGATGCTGATCGATAAGCTGAATTGCCTGGTGCTGAAGGACTATCCAGCAGAGA
AAGTGGGAGGCGTGCTGAACCCATACCAGCTGACAGACCAGTTCACCTCCTTTGCCAAGATGGGCACCCA
GTCTGGCTTCCTGTTTTACGTGCCTGCCCCATATACATCTAAGATCGATCCCCTGACCGGCTTCGTGGAC
CCCTTCGTGTGGAAAACCATCAAGAATCACGAGAGCCGCAAGCACTTCCTGGAGGGCTTCGACTTTCTGC
ACTACGACGTGAAAACCGGCGACTTCATCCTGCACTTTAAGATGAACAGAAATCTGTCCTTCCAGAGGGG
CCTGCCCGGCTTTATGCCTGCATGGGATATCGTGTTCGAGAAGAACGAGACACAGTTTGACGCCAAGGGC
ACCCCTTTCATCGCCGGCAAGAGAATCGTGCCAGTGATCGAGAATCACAGATTCACCGGCAGATACCGGG
ACCTGTATCCTGCCAACGAGCTGATCGCCCTGCTGGAGGAGAAGGGCATCGTGTTCAGGGATGGCTCCAA
CATCCTGCCAAAGCTGCTGGAGAATGACGATTCTCACGCCATCGACACCATGGTGGCCCTGATCCGCAGC
GTGCTGCAGATGCGGAACTCCAATGCCGCCACAGGCGAGGACTATATCAACAGCCCCGTGCGCGATCTGA
ATGGCGTGTGCTTCGACTCCCGGTTTCAGAACCCAGAGTGGCCCATGGACGCCGATGCCAATGGCGCCTA
CCACATCGCCCTGAAGGGCCAGCTGCTGCTGAATCACCTGAAGGAGAGCAAGGATCTGAAGCTGCAGAAC
GGCATCTCCAATCAGGACTGGCTGGCCTACATCCAGGAGCTGCGCAACAAAAGGCCGGCGGCCACGAAAA
AGGCCGGCCAGGCAAAAAAGAAAAAGGGATCCAAAGAGGCCAGCGGTTCCGGACGGGCTGACGCATTGGA
CGATTTTGATCTGGATATGCTGGGAAGTGACGCCCTCGATGATTTTGACCTTGACATGCTTGGTTCGGAT
GCCCTTGATGACTTTGACCTCGACATGCTCGGCAGTGACGCCCTTGATGATTTCGACCTGGACATGCTGA
TTAACTCTAGAAGTTCCGGATCTCCGAAAAAGAAACGCAAAGTTGGTAGCCAGTACCTGCCCGACACCGA
CGACCGGCACCGGATCGAGGAAAAGCGGAAGCGGACCTACGAGACATTCAAGAGCATCATGAAGAAGTCC
CCCTTCAGCGGCCCCACCGACCCTAGACCTCCACCTAGAAGAATCGCCGTGCCCAGCAGATCCAGCGCCA
GCGTGCCAAAACCTGCCCCCCAGCCTTACCCCTTCACCAGCAGCCTGAGCACCATCAACTACGACGAGTT
CCCTACCATGGTGTTCCCCAGCGGCCAGATCTCTCAGGCCTCTGCTCTGGCTCCAGCCCCTCCTCAGGTG
CTGCCTCAGGCTCCTGCTCCTGCACCAGCTCCAGCCATGGTGTCTGCACTGGCTCAGGCACCAGCACCCG
TGCCTGTGCTGGCTCCTGGACCTCCACAGGCTGTGGCTCCACCAGCCCCTAAACCTACACAGGCCGGCGA
GGGCACACTGTCTGAAGCTCTGCTGCAGCTGCAGTTCGACGACGAGGATCTGGGAGCCCTGCTGGGAAAC
AGCACCGATCCTGCCGTGTTCACCGACCTGGCCAGCGTGGACAACAGCGAGTTCCAGCAGCTGCTGAACC
AGGGCATCCCTGTGGCCCCTCACACCACCGAGCCCATGCTGATGGAATACCCCGAGGCCATCACCCGGCT
CGTGACAGGCGCTCAGAGGCCTCCTGATCCAGCTCCTGCCCCTCTGGGAGCACCAGGCCTGCCTAATGGA
CTGCTGTCTGGCGACGAGGACTTCAGCTCTATCGCCGATATGGATTTCTCAGCCTTGCTGGGCTCTGGCA
GCGGCAGCCGGGATTCCAGGGAAGGGATGTTTTTGCCGAAGCCTGAGGCCGGCTCCGCTATTAGTGACGT
GTTTGAGGGCCGCGAGGTGTGCCAGCCAAAACGAATCCGGCCATTTCATCCTCCAGGAAGTCCATGGGCC
AACCGCCCACTCCCCGCCAGCCTCGCACCAACACCAACCGGTCCAGTACATGAGCCAGTCGGGTCACTGA
CCCCGGCACCAGTCCCTCAGCCACTGGATCCAGCGCCCGCAGTGACTCCCGAGGCCAGTCACCTGTTGGA
GGATCCCGATGAAGAGACGAGCCAGGCTGTCAAAGCCCTTCGGGAGATGGCCGATACTGTGATTCCCCAG
AAGGAAGAGGCTGCAATCTGTGGCCAAATGGACCTTTCCCATCCGCCCCCAAGGGGCCATCTGGATGAGC
TGACAACCACACTTGAGTCCATGACCGAGGATCTGAACCTGGACTCACCCCTGACCCCGGAATTGAACGA
GATTCTGGATACCTTCCTGAACGACGAGTGCCTCTTGCATGCCATGCATATCAGCACAGGACTGTCCATC
TTCGACACATCTCTGTTTTGACCTAGGAATCCCGAGGCCTCTACCGGGTAGGGGAGGCGCTTTTCCCAAG
GCAGTCTGGAGCATGCGCTTTAGCAGCCCCGCTGGGCACTTGGCGCTACACAAGTGGCCTCTGGCCTCGC
ACACATTCCACATCCACCGGTAGGCGCCAACCGGCTCCGTTCTTTGGTGGCCCCTTCGCGCCACCTTCTA
CTCCTCCCCTAGTCAGGAAGTTCCCCCCCGCCCCGCAGCTCGCGTCGTGCAGGACGTGACAAATGGAAGT
AGCACGTCTCACTAGTCTCGTGCAGATGGACAGCACCGCTGAGCAATGGAAGCGGGTAGGCCTTTGGGGC
AGCGGCCAATAGCAGCTTTGCTCCTTCGCTTTCTGGGCTCAGAGGCTGGGAAGGGGTGGGTCCGGGGGCG
GGCTCAGGGGCGGGCTCAGGGGCGGGGCGGGCGCCCGAAGGTCCTCCGGAGGCCCGGCATTCTGCACGCT
TCAAAAGCGCACGTCTGCCGCGCTGTTCTCCTCTTCCTCATCTCCGGGCCTTTCGACCTGCAGCCCAAGC
TTACCATGACCGAGTACAAGCCCACGGTGCGCCTCGCCACCCGCGACGACGTCCCCAGGGCCGTACGCAC
CCTCGCCGCCGCGTTCGCCGACTACCCCGCCACGCGCCACACCGTCGATCCGGACCGCCACATCGAGCGG
GTCACCGAGCTGCAAGAACTCTTCCTCACGCGCGTCGGGCTCGACATCGGCAAGGTGTGGGTCGCGGACG
ACGGCGCCGCGGTGGCGGTCTGGACCACGCCGGAGAGCGTCGAAGCGGGGGCGGTGTTCGCCGAGATCGG
CCCGCGCATGGCCGAGTTGAGCGGTTCCCGGCTGGCCGCGCAGCAACAGATGGAAGGCCTCCTGGCGCCG
CACCGGCCCAAGGAGCCCGCGTGGTTCCTGGCCACCGTCGGCGTCTCGCCCGACCACCAGGGCAAGGGTC
TGGGCAGCGCCGTCGTGCTCCCCGGAGTGGAGGCGGCCGAGCGCGCCGGGGTGCCCGCCTTCCTGGAGAC
CTCCGCGCCCCGCAACCTCCCCTTCTACGAGCGGCTCGGCTTCACCGTCACCGCCGACGTCGAGGTGCCC
GAAGGACCGCGCACCTGGTGCATGACCCGCAAGCCCGGTGCCTGAAAACGTTGTTGTTTGGGGTTGAATT
ACTCTTCTAGACCGCGGCGCGCCCGATAATCAACCTCTGGATTACAAAATTTGTGAAAGATTGACTGGTA
TTCTTAACTATGTTGCTCCTTTTACGCTATGTGGATACGCTGCTTTAATGCCTTTGTATCATGCTATTGC
TTCCCGTATGGCTTTCATTTTCTCCTCCTTGTATAAATCCTGGTTGCTGTCTCTTTATGAGGAGTTGTGG
CCCGTTGTCAGGCAACGTGGCGTGGTGTGCACTGTGTTTGCTGACGCAACCCCCACTGGTTGGGGCATTG
CCACCACCTGTCAGCTCCTTTCCGGGACTTTCGCTTTCCCCCTCCCTATTGCCACGGCGGAACTCATCGC
CGCCTGCCTTGCCCGCTGCTGGACAGGGGCTCGGCTGTTGGGCACTGACAATTCCGTGGTGTTGTCGGGG
AAATCATCGTCCTTTCCTTGGCTGCTCGCCTGTGTTGCCACCTGGATTCTGCGCGGGACGTCCTTCTGCT
ACGTCCCTTCGGCCCTCAATCCAGCGGACCTTCCTTCCCGCGGCCTGCTGCCGGCTCTGCGGCCTCTTCC
GCGTCTTCGCCTTCGCCCTCAGACGAGTCGGATCTCCCTTTGGGCCGCCTCCCCGCATCGATACCGTCGA
CCTCGATCGAGACCTAGAAAAACATGGAGCAATCACAAGTAGCAATACAGCAGCTACCAATGCTGATTGT
GCCTGGCTAGAAGCACAAGAGGAGGAGGAGGTGGGTTTTCCAGTCACACCTCAGGTACCTTTAAGACCAA
TGACTTACAAGGCAGCTGTAGATCTTAGCCACTTTTTAAAAGAAAAGGGGGGACTGGAAGGGCTAATTCA
CTCCCAACGAAGACAAGATATCCTTGATCTGTGGATCTACCACACACAAGGCTACTTCCCTGATTGGCAG
AACTACACACCAGGGCCAGGGATCAGATATCCACTGACCTTTGGATGGTGCTACAAGCTAGTACCAGTTG
AGCAAGAGAAGGTAGAAGAAGCCAATGAAGGAGAGAACACCCGCTTGTTACACCCTGTGAGCCTGCATGG
GATGGATGACCCGGAGAGAGAAGTATTAGAGTGGAGGTTTGACAGCCGCCTAGCATTTCATCACATGGCC
CGAGAGCTGCATCCGGACTGTACTGGGTCTCTCTGGTTAGACCAGATCTGAGCCTGGGAGCTCTCTGGCT
AACTAGGGAACCCACTGCTTAAGCCTCAATAAAGCTTGCCTTGAGTGCTTCAAGTAGTGTGTGCCCGTCT
GTTGTGTGACTCTGGTAACTAGAGATCCCTCAGACCCTTTTAGTCAGTGTGGAAAATCTCTAGCAGCATG
TGAGCAAAAGGCCAGCAAAAGGCCAGGAACCGTAAAAAGGCCGCGTTGCTGGCGTTTTTCCATAGGCTCC
GCCCCCCTGACGAGCATCACAAAAATCGACGCTCAAGTCAGAGGTGGCGAAACCCGACAGGACTATAAAG
ATACCAGGCGTTTCCCCCTGGAAGCTCCCTCGTGCGCTCTCCTGTTCCGACCCTGCCGCTTACCGGATAC
CTGTCCGCCTTTCTCCCTTCGGGAAGCGTGGCGCTTTCTCATAGCTCACGCTGTAGGTATCTCAGTTCGG
TGTAGGTCGTTCGCTCCAAGCTGGGCTGTGTGCACGAACCCCCCGTTCAGCCCGACCGCTGCGCCTTATC
CGGTAACTATCGTCTTGAGTCCAACCCGGTAAGACACGACTTATCGCCACTGGCAGCAGCCACTGGTAAC
AGGATTAGCAGAGCGAGGTATGTAGGCGGTGCTACAGAGTTCTTGAAGTGGTGGCCTAACTACGGCTACA
CTAGAAGAACAGTATTTGGTATCTGCGCTCTGCTGAAGCCAGTTACCTTCGGAAAAAGAGTTGGTAGCTC
TTGATCCGGCAAACAAACCACCGCTGGTAGCGGTGGTTTTTTTGTTTGCAAGCAGCAGATTACGCGCAGA
AAAAAAGGATCTCAAGAAGATCCTTTGATCTTTTCTACGGGGTCTGACGCTCAGTGGAACGAAAACTCAC
GTTAAGGGATTTTGGTCATGAGATTATCAAAAAGGATCTTCACCTAGATCCTTTTAAATTAAAAATGAAG
TTTTAAATCAATCTAAAGTATATATGAGTAAACTTGGTCTGACAGTTACCAATGCTTAATCAGTGAGGCA
CCTATCTCAGCGATCTGTCTATTTCGTTCATCCATAGTTGCCTGACTCCCCGTCGTGTAGATAACTACGA
TACGGGAGGGCTTACCATCTGGCCCCAGTGCTGCAATGATACCGCGAGACCCACGCTCACCGGCTCCAGA
TTTATCAGCAATAAACCAGCCAGCCGGAAGGGCCGAGCGCAGAAGTGGTCCTGCAACTTTATCCGCCTCC
ATCCAGTCTATTAATTGTTGCCGGGAAGCTAGAGTAAGTAGTTCGCCAGTTAATAGTTTGCGCAACGTTG
TTGCCATTGCTACAGGCATCGTGGTGTCACGCTCGTCGTTTGGTATGGCTTCATTCAGCTCCGGTTCCCA
ACGATCAAGGCGAGTTACATGATCCCCCATGTTGTGCAAAAAAGCGGTTAGCTCCTTCGGTCCTCCGATC
GTTGTCAGAAGTAAGTTGGCCGCAGTGTTATCACTCATGGTTATGGCAGCACTGCATAATTCTCTTACTG
TCATGCCATCCGTAAGATGCTTTTCTGTGACTGGTGAGTACTCAACCAAGTCATTCTGAGAATAGTGTAT
GCGGCGACCGAGTTGCTCTTGCCCGGCGTCAATACGGGATAATACCGCGCCACATAGCAGAACTTTAAAA
GTGCTCATCATTGGAAAACGTTCTTCGGGGCGAAAACTCTCAAGGATCTTACCGCTGTTGAGATCCAGTT
CGATGTAACCCACTCGTGCACCCAACTGATCTTCAGCATCTTTTACTTTCACCAGCGTTTCTGGGTGAGC
AAAAACAGGAAGGCAAAATGCCGCAAAAAAGGGAATAAGGGCGACACGGAAATGTTGAATACTCATACTC
TTCCTTTTTCAATATTATTGAAGCATTTATCAGGGTTATTGTCTCATGAGCGGATACATATTTGAATGTA
TTTAGAAAAATAAACAAATAGGGGTTCCGCGCACATTTCCCCGAAAAGTGCCACCTGAC
