Features (pLannotate 1.2.2; 23 found; start..end, strand, type, name):
     64..181     +  misc_feature   cPPT/CTS: central polypurine tract and central termination sequence of HIV-1
    299..510     +  promoter       EF-1α core promoter: core promoter for human elongation factor EF-1α
    610..4527    +  CDS            AsCpf1: CRISPR-associated protein from Acidaminococcus sp. BV3L6 (Zetsche et al., 2015)
   4528..4575    +  CDS            nucleoplasmin NLS: bipartite nuclear localization signal from nucleoplasmin
   4810..5589    +  CDS            RELA (fragment): TF65_HUMAN - Also known as NFKB3. Experimental evidence at protein level: Swiss-Prot protein existence level 1. NF-kappa-B is a pleiotropic transcription factor present in almost all cell types and is the endpoint of a series of signal transduction events that are initiated by a vast array of stimuli related to many biological processes such as inflammation, immunity, differentiation, cell growth, tumorigenesis and apoptosis. NF-kappa-B is a homo- or heterodimeric complex formed by the Rel-like domain- containing proteins RELA/p65, RELB, NFKB1/p105, NFKB1/p50, REL and NFKB2/p52. The heterodime
   5608..6177    +  CDS            Rta AD: transcriptional activation domain from the human herpesvirus 4 (Epstein-Barr virus) replication and transcription activator Rta/BRLF1 (Hardwick et al., 1992; Chavez et al., 2015)
   6205..6704    +  promoter       PGK promoter: mouse phosphoglycerate kinase 1 promoter
   6725..7324    +  CDS            PuroR: puromycin N-acetyltransferase; pac from Streptomyces alboniger; confers resistance to puromycin
   7377..7965    +  misc_feature   WPRE: woodchuck hepatitis virus posttranscriptional regulatory element
   7966..7985    +  misc_feature   MCS (fragment): pBluescript multiple cloning site
   7987..8487    +  CDS            nef (fragment): NEF_HV1LA - Experimental evidence at protein level: Swiss-Prot protein existence level 1. Extracellular Nef protein targets CD4(+) T-lymphocytes for apoptosis by interacting with CXCR4 surface receptors. From Human immunodeficiency virus type 1 group M subtype B (isolate Lai) (HIV-1).
   8494..8674    +  LTR            5' LTR (truncated): truncated 5' long terminal repeat (LTR) from HIV-1
   8736..9324    -  rep_origin     ori: high-copy-number ColE1/pMB1/pBR322/pUC origin of replication
   9495..10355   -  CDS            AmpR: β-lactamase; bla; confers resistance to ampicillin, carbenicillin, and related antibiotics
  10356..10460   -  promoter       AmpR promoter: bla
  10519..10571   -  misc_feature   bom (fragment): basis of mobility region from pBR322
  10726..11105   +  enhancer       CMV enhancer: human cytomegalovirus immediate early enhancer
  11106..11305   +  promoter       CMV promoter: human cytomegalovirus (CMV) immediate early promoter
  11323..11503   +  LTR            5' LTR (truncated): truncated 5' long terminal repeat (LTR) from HIV-1
  11550..11675   +  misc_feature   HIV-1 Ψ: packaging signal of human immunodeficiency virus type 1
  11659..11997   +  CDS            HIV-1 gag (fragment): gag protein from human immunodeficiency virus 1; gag
  12172..12405   +  misc_feature   RRE: The Rev response element (RRE) of HIV-1 allows for Rev-dependent mRNA export from the nucleus to the cytoplasm.
  12782..14      +  CDS            Rev (fragment) (across the origin): human immunodeficiency virus 1 (HIV-1) Rev protein; rev; enhances nuclear export of unspliced and incompletely spliced viral mRNAs
>Addgene plasmid #122244 | pMB22 | addgene full sequence | sequence record 244912 | Addgene NGS Result
TTAGTGAACGGATCGGCACTGCGTGCGCCAATTCTGCAGACAAATGGCAGTATTCATCCACAATTTTAAA
AGAAAAGGGGGGATTGGGGGGTACAGTGCAGGGGAAAGAATAGTAGACATAATAGCAACAGACATACAAA
CTAAAGAATTACAAAAACAAATTACAAAAATTCAAAATTTTCGGGTTTATTACAGGGACAGCAGAGATCC
AGTTTGGTTAGTACCGGGCCCGGGTCGACTAGTGATCAGTGTGAGGGAGTGTAAAGCTGGTTTTCGAGTG
GCTCCGGTGCCCGTCAGTGGGCAGAGCGCACATCGCCCACAGTCCCCGAGAAGTTGGGGGGAGGGGTCGG
CAATTGAACCGGTGCCTAGAGAAGGTGGCGCGGGGTAAACTGGGAAAGTGATGTCGTGTACTGGCTCCGC
CTTTTTCCCGAGGGTGGGGGAGAACCGTATATAAGTGCAGTAGTCGCCGTGAACGTTCTTTTTCGCAACG
GGTTTGCCGCCAGAACACAGGTGTCGTGACGCGGCTAACTCGAACGCTAGCTGTGCGATCGTGCCACCAT
GGCCCCAAAGAAGAAGCGGAAGGTCGGTATCCACGGAGTCCCAGCAGCCACACAGTTCGAGGGCTTTACC
AACCTGTATCAGGTGAGCAAGACACTGCGGTTTGAGCTGATCCCACAGGGCAAGACCCTGAAGCACATCC
AGGAGCAGGGCTTCATCGAGGAGGACAAGGCCCGCAATGATCACTACAAGGAGCTGAAGCCCATCATCGA
TCGGATCTACAAGACCTATGCCGACCAGTGCCTGCAGCTGGTGCAGCTGGATTGGGAGAACCTGAGCGCC
GCCATCGACTCCTATAGAAAGGAGAAAACCGAGGAGACAAGGAACGCCCTGATCGAGGAGCAGGCCACAT
ATCGCAATGCCATCCACGACTACTTCATCGGCCGGACAGACAACCTGACCGATGCCATCAATAAGAGACA
CGCCGAGATCTACAAGGGCCTGTTCAAGGCCGAGCTGTTTAATGGCAAGGTGCTGAAGCAGCTGGGCACC
GTGACCACAACCGAGCACGAGAACGCCCTGCTGCGGAGCTTCGACAAGTTTACAACCTACTTCTCCGGCT
TTTATGAGAACAGGAAGAACGTGTTCAGCGCCGAGGATATCAGCACAGCCATCCCACACCGCATCGTGCA
GGACAACTTCCCCAAGTTTAAGGAGAATTGTCACATCTTCACACGCCTGATCACCGCCGTGCCCAGCCTG
CGGGAGCACTTTGAGAACGTGAAGAAGGCCATCGGCATCTTCGTGAGCACCTCCATCGAGGAGGTGTTTT
CCTTCCCTTTTTATAACCAGCTGCTGACACAGACCCAGATCGACCTGTATAACCAGCTGCTGGGAGGAAT
CTCTCGGGAGGCAGGCACCGAGAAGATCAAGGGCCTGAACGAGGTGCTGAATCTGGCCATCCAGAAGAAT
GATGAGACAGCCCACATCATCGCCTCCCTGCCACACAGATTCATCCCCCTGTTTAAGCAGATCCTGTCCG
ATAGGAACACCCTGTCTTTCATCCTGGAGGAGTTTAAGAGCGACGAGGAAGTGATCCAGTCCTTCTGCAA
GTACAAGACACTGCTGAGAAACGAGAACGTGCTGGAGACAGCCGAGGCCCTGTTTAACGAGCTGAACAGC
ATCGACCTGACACACATCTTCATCAGCCACAAGAAGCTGGAGACAATCAGCAGCGCCCTGTGCGACCACT
GGGATACACTGAGGAATGCCCTGTATGAGCGGAGAATCTCCGAGCTGACAGGCAAGATCACCAAGTCTGC
CAAGGAGAAGGTGCAGCGCAGCCTGAAGCACGAGGATATCAACCTGCAGGAGATCATCTCTGCCGCAGGC
AAGGAGCTGAGCGAGGCCTTCAAGCAGAAAACCAGCGAGATCCTGTCCCACGCACACGCCGCCCTGGATC
AGCCACTGCCTACAACCCTGAAGAAGCAGGAGGAGAAGGAGATCCTGAAGTCTCAGCTGGACAGCCTGCT
GGGCCTGTACCACCTGCTGGACTGGTTTGCCGTGGATGAGTCCAACGAGGTGGACCCCGAGTTCTCTGCC
CGGCTGACCGGCATCAAGCTGGAGATGGAGCCTTCTCTGAGCTTCTACAACAAGGCCAGAAATTATGCCA
CCAAGAAGCCCTACTCCGTGGAGAAGTTCAAGCTGAACTTTCAGATGCCTACACTGGCCTCTGGCTGGGA
CGTGAATAAGGAGAAGAACAATGGCGCCATCCTGTTTGTGAAGAACGGCCTGTACTATCTGGGCATCATG
CCAAAGCAGAAGGGCAGGTATAAGGCCCTGAGCTTCGAGCCCACAGAGAAAACCAGCGAGGGCTTTGATA
AGATGTACTATGACTACTTCCCTGATGCCGCCAAGATGATCCCAAAGTGCAGCACCCAGCTGAAGGCCGT
GACAGCCCACTTTCAGACCCACACAACCCCCATCCTGCTGTCCAACAATTTCATCGAGCCTCTGGAGATC
ACAAAGGAGATCTACGACCTGAACAATCCTGAGAAGGAGCCAAAGAAGTTTCAGACAGCCTACGCCAAGA
AAACCGGCGACCAGAAGGGCTACAGAGAGGCCCTGTGCAAGTGGATCGACTTCACAAGGGATTTTCTGTC
CAAGTATACCAAGACAACCTCTATCGATCTGTCTAGCCTGCGGCCATCCTCTCAGTATAAGGACCTGGGC
GAGTACTATGCCGAGCTGAATCCCCTGCTGTACCACATCAGCTTCCAGAGAATCGCCGAGAAGGAGATCA
TGGATGCCGTGGAGACAGGCAAGCTGTACCTGTTCCAGATCTATAACAAGGACTTTGCCAAGGGCCACCA
CGGCAAGCCTAATCTGCACACACTGTATTGGACCGGCCTGTTTTCTCCAGAGAACCTGGCCAAGACAAGC
ATCAAGCTGAATGGCCAGGCCGAGCTGTTCTACCGCCCTAAGTCCAGGATGAAGAGGATGGCACACCGGC
TGGGAGAGAAGATGCTGAACAAGAAGCTGAAGGATCAGAAAACCCCAATCCCCGACACCCTGTACCAGGA
GCTGTACGACTATGTGAATCACAGACTGTCCCACGACCTGTCTGATGAGGCCAGGGCCCTGCTGCCCAAC
GTGATCACCAAGGAGGTGTCTCACGAGATCATCAAGGATAGGCGCTTTACCAGCGACAAGTTCTTTTTCC
ACGTGCCTATCACACTGAACTATCAGGCCGCCAATTCCCCATCTAAGTTCAACCAGAGGGTGAATGCCTA
CCTGAAGGAGCACCCCGAGACACCTATCATCGGCATCGATCGGGGCGAGAGAAACCTGATCTATATCACA
GTGATCGACTCCACCGGCAAGATCCTGGAGCAGCGGAGCCTGAACACCATCCAGCAGTTTGATTACCAGA
AGAAGCTGGACAACAGGGAGAAGGAGAGGGTGGCAGCAAGGCAGGCCTGGTCTGTGGTGGGCACAATCAA
GGATCTGAAGCAGGGCTATCTGAGCCAGGTCATCCACGAGATCGTGGACCTGATGATCCACTACCAGGCC
GTGGTGGTGCTGGAGAACCTGAATTTCGGCTTTAAGAGCAAGAGGACCGGCATCGCCGAGAAGGCCGTGT
ACCAGCAGTTCGAGAAGATGCTGATCGATAAGCTGAATTGCCTGGTGCTGAAGGACTATCCAGCAGAGAA
AGTGGGAGGCGTGCTGAACCCATACCAGCTGACAGACCAGTTCACCTCCTTTGCCAAGATGGGCACCCAG
TCTGGCTTCCTGTTTTACGTGCCTGCCCCATATACATCTAAGATCGATCCCCTGACCGGCTTCGTGGACC
CCTTCGTGTGGAAAACCATCAAGAATCACGAGAGCCGCAAGCACTTCCTGGAGGGCTTCGACTTTCTGCA
CTACGACGTGAAAACCGGCGACTTCATCCTGCACTTTAAGATGAACAGAAATCTGTCCTTCCAGAGGGGC
CTGCCCGGCTTTATGCCTGCATGGGATATCGTGTTCGAGAAGAACGAGACACAGTTTGACGCCAAGGGCA
CCCCTTTCATCGCCGGCAAGAGAATCGTGCCAGTGATCGAGAATCACAGATTCACCGGCAGATACCGGGA
CCTGTATCCTGCCAACGAGCTGATCGCCCTGCTGGAGGAGAAGGGCATCGTGTTCAGGGATGGCTCCAAC
ATCCTGCCAAAGCTGCTGGAGAATGACGATTCTCACGCCATCGACACCATGGTGGCCCTGATCCGCAGCG
TGCTGCAGATGCGGAACTCCAATGCCGCCACAGGCGAGGACTATATCAACAGCCCCGTGCGCGATCTGAA
TGGCGTGTGCTTCGACTCCCGGTTTCAGAACCCAGAGTGGCCCATGGACGCCGATGCCAATGGCGCCTAC
CACATCGCCCTGAAGGGCCAGCTGCTGCTGAATCACCTGAAGGAGAGCAAGGATCTGAAGCTGCAGAACG
GCATCTCCAATCAGGACTGGCTGGCCTACATCCAGGAGCTGCGCAACAAAAGGCCGGCGGCCACGAAAAA
GGCCGGCCAGGCAAAAAAGAAAAAGGGATCCAAAGAGGCCAGCGGTTCCGGACGGGCTGACGCATTGGAC
GATTTTGATCTGGATATGCTGGGAAGTGACGCCCTCGATGATTTTGACCTTGACATGCTTGGTTCGGATG
CCCTTGATGACTTTGACCTCGACATGCTCGGCAGTGACGCCCTTGATGATTTCGACCTGGACATGCTGAT
TAACTCTAGAAGTTCCGGATCTCCGAAAAAGAAACGCAAAGTTGGTAGCCAGTACCTGCCCGACACCGAC
GACCGGCACCGGATCGAGGAAAAGCGGAAGCGGACCTACGAGACATTCAAGAGCATCATGAAGAAGTCCC
CCTTCAGCGGCCCCACCGACCCTAGACCTCCACCTAGAAGAATCGCCGTGCCCAGCAGATCCAGCGCCAG
CGTGCCAAAACCTGCCCCCCAGCCTTACCCCTTCACCAGCAGCCTGAGCACCATCAACTACGACGAGTTC
CCTACCATGGTGTTCCCCAGCGGCCAGATCTCTCAGGCCTCTGCTCTGGCTCCAGCCCCTCCTCAGGTGC
TGCCTCAGGCTCCTGCTCCTGCACCAGCTCCAGCCATGGTGTCTGCACTGGCTCAGGCACCAGCACCCGT
GCCTGTGCTGGCTCCTGGACCTCCACAGGCTGTGGCTCCACCAGCCCCTAAACCTACACAGGCCGGCGAG
GGCACACTGTCTGAAGCTCTGCTGCAGCTGCAGTTCGACGACGAGGATCTGGGAGCCCTGCTGGGAAACA
GCACCGATCCTGCCGTGTTCACCGACCTGGCCAGCGTGGACAACAGCGAGTTCCAGCAGCTGCTGAACCA
GGGCATCCCTGTGGCCCCTCACACCACCGAGCCCATGCTGATGGAATACCCCGAGGCCATCACCCGGCTC
GTGACAGGCGCTCAGAGGCCTCCTGATCCAGCTCCTGCCCCTCTGGGAGCACCAGGCCTGCCTAATGGAC
TGCTGTCTGGCGACGAGGACTTCAGCTCTATCGCCGATATGGATTTCTCAGCCTTGCTGGGCTCTGGCAG
CGGCAGCCGGGATTCCAGGGAAGGGATGTTTTTGCCGAAGCCTGAGGCCGGCTCCGCTATTAGTGACGTG
TTTGAGGGCCGCGAGGTGTGCCAGCCAAAACGAATCCGGCCATTTCATCCTCCAGGAAGTCCATGGGCCA
ACCGCCCACTCCCCGCCAGCCTCGCACCAACACCAACCGGTCCAGTACATGAGCCAGTCGGGTCACTGAC
CCCGGCACCAGTCCCTCAGCCACTGGATCCAGCGCCCGCAGTGACTCCCGAGGCCAGTCACCTGTTGGAG
GATCCCGATGAAGAGACGAGCCAGGCTGTCAAAGCCCTTCGGGAGATGGCCGATACTGTGATTCCCCAGA
AGGAAGAGGCTGCAATCTGTGGCCAAATGGACCTTTCCCATCCGCCCCCAAGGGGCCATCTGGATGAGCT
GACAACCACACTTGAGTCCATGACCGAGGATCTGAACCTGGACTCACCCCTGACCCCGGAATTGAACGAG
ATTCTGGATACCTTCCTGAACGACGAGTGCCTCTTGCATGCCATGCATATCAGCACAGGACTGTCCATCT
TCGACACATCTCTGTTTTGACCTAGGAATCCCGAGGCCTCTACCGGGTAGGGGAGGCGCTTTTCCCAAGG
CAGTCTGGAGCATGCGCTTTAGCAGCCCCGCTGGGCACTTGGCGCTACACAAGTGGCCTCTGGCCTCGCA
CACATTCCACATCCACCGGTAGGCGCCAACCGGCTCCGTTCTTTGGTGGCCCCTTCGCGCCACCTTCTAC
TCCTCCCCTAGTCAGGAAGTTCCCCCCCGCCCCGCAGCTCGCGTCGTGCAGGACGTGACAAATGGAAGTA
GCACGTCTCACTAGTCTCGTGCAGATGGACAGCACCGCTGAGCAATGGAAGCGGGTAGGCCTTTGGGGCA
GCGGCCAATAGCAGCTTTGCTCCTTCGCTTTCTGGGCTCAGAGGCTGGGAAGGGGTGGGTCCGGGGGCGG
GCTCAGGGGCGGGCTCAGGGGCGGGGCGGGCGCCCGAAGGTCCTCCGGAGGCCCGGCATTCTGCACGCTT
CAAAAGCGCACGTCTGCCGCGCTGTTCTCCTCTTCCTCATCTCCGGGCCTTTCGACCTGCAGCCCAAGCT
TACCATGACCGAGTACAAGCCCACGGTGCGCCTCGCCACCCGCGACGACGTCCCCAGGGCCGTACGCACC
CTCGCCGCCGCGTTCGCCGACTACCCCGCCACGCGCCACACCGTCGATCCGGACCGCCACATCGAGCGGG
TCACCGAGCTGCAAGAACTCTTCCTCACGCGCGTCGGGCTCGACATCGGCAAGGTGTGGGTCGCGGACGA
CGGCGCCGCGGTGGCGGTCTGGACCACGCCGGAGAGCGTCGAAGCGGGGGCGGTGTTCGCCGAGATCGGC
CCGCGCATGGCCGAGTTGAGCGGTTCCCGGCTGGCCGCGCAGCAACAGATGGAAGGCCTCCTGGCGCCGC
ACCGGCCCAAGGAGCCCGCGTGGTTCCTGGCCACCGTCGGCGTCTCGCCCGACCACCAGGGCAAGGGTCT
GGGCAGCGCCGTCGTGCTCCCCGGAGTGGAGGCGGCCGAGCGCGCCGGGGTGCCCGCCTTCCTGGAGACC
TCCGCGCCCCGCAACCTCCCCTTCTACGAGCGGCTCGGCTTCACCGTCACCGCCGACGTCGAGGTGCCCG
AAGGACCGCGCACCTGGTGCATGACCCGCAAGCCCGGTGCCTGAAAACGTTGTTGTTTGGGGTTGAATTA
CTCTTCTAGACCGCGGCGCGCCCGATAATCAACCTCTGGATTACAAAATTTGTGAAAGATTGACTGGTAT
TCTTAACTATGTTGCTCCTTTTACGCTATGTGGATACGCTGCTTTAATGCCTTTGTATCATGCTATTGCT
TCCCGTATGGCTTTCATTTTCTCCTCCTTGTATAAATCCTGGTTGCTGTCTCTTTATGAGGAGTTGTGGC
CCGTTGTCAGGCAACGTGGCGTGGTGTGCACTGTGTTTGCTGACGCAACCCCCACTGGTTGGGGCATTGC
CACCACCTGTCAGCTCCTTTCCGGGACTTTCGCTTTCCCCCTCCCTATTGCCACGGCGGAACTCATCGCC
GCCTGCCTTGCCCGCTGCTGGACAGGGGCTCGGCTGTTGGGCACTGACAATTCCGTGGTGTTGTCGGGGA
AATCATCGTCCTTTCCTTGGCTGCTCGCCTGTGTTGCCACCTGGATTCTGCGCGGGACGTCCTTCTGCTA
CGTCCCTTCGGCCCTCAATCCAGCGGACCTTCCTTCCCGCGGCCTGCTGCCGGCTCTGCGGCCTCTTCCG
CGTCTTCGCCTTCGCCCTCAGACGAGTCGGATCTCCCTTTGGGCCGCCTCCCCGCATCGATACCGTCGAC
CTCGATCGAGACCTAGAAAAACATGGAGCAATCACAAGTAGCAATACAGCAGCTACCAATGCTGATTGTG
CCTGGCTAGAAGCACAAGAGGAGGAGGAGGTGGGTTTTCCAGTCACACCTCAGGTACCTTTAAGACCAAT
GACTTACAAGGCAGCTGTAGATCTTAGCCACTTTTTAAAAGAAAAGGGGGGACTGGAAGGGCTAATTCAC
TCCCAACGAAGACAAGATATCCTTGATCTGTGGATCTACCACACACAAGGCTACTTCCCTGATTGGCAGA
ACTACACACCAGGGCCAGGGATCAGATATCCACTGACCTTTGGATGGTGCTACAAGCTAGTACCAGTTGA
GCAAGAGAAGGTAGAAGAAGCCAATGAAGGAGAGAACACCCGCTTGTTACACCCTGTGAGCCTGCATGGG
ATGGATGACCCGGAGAGAGAAGTATTAGAGTGGAGGTTTGACAGCCGCCTAGCATTTCATCACATGGCCC
GAGAGCTGCATCCGGACTGTACTGGGTCTCTCTGGTTAGACCAGATCTGAGCCTGGGAGCTCTCTGGCTA
ACTAGGGAACCCACTGCTTAAGCCTCAATAAAGCTTGCCTTGAGTGCTTCAAGTAGTGTGTGCCCGTCTG
TTGTGTGACTCTGGTAACTAGAGATCCCTCAGACCCTTTTAGTCAGTGTGGAAAATCTCTAGCAGCATGT
GAGCAAAAGGCCAGCAAAAGGCCAGGAACCGTAAAAAGGCCGCGTTGCTGGCGTTTTTCCATAGGCTCCG
CCCCCCTGACGAGCATCACAAAAATCGACGCTCAAGTCAGAGGTGGCGAAACCCGACAGGACTATAAAGA
TACCAGGCGTTTCCCCCTGGAAGCTCCCTCGTGCGCTCTCCTGTTCCGACCCTGCCGCTTACCGGATACC
TGTCCGCCTTTCTCCCTTCGGGAAGCGTGGCGCTTTCTCATAGCTCACGCTGTAGGTATCTCAGTTCGGT
GTAGGTCGTTCGCTCCAAGCTGGGCTGTGTGCACGAACCCCCCGTTCAGCCCGACCGCTGCGCCTTATCC
GGTAACTATCGTCTTGAGTCCAACCCGGTAAGACACGACTTATCGCCACTGGCAGCAGCCACTGGTAACA
GGATTAGCAGAGCGAGGTATGTAGGCGGTGCTACAGAGTTCTTGAAGTGGTGGCCTAACTACGGCTACAC
TAGAAGAACAGTATTTGGTATCTGCGCTCTGCTGAAGCCAGTTACCTTCGGAAAAAGAGTTGGTAGCTCT
TGATCCGGCAAACAAACCACCGCTGGTAGCGGTGGTTTTTTTGTTTGCAAGCAGCAGATTACGCGCAGAA
AAAAAGGATCTCAAGAAGATCCTTTGATCTTTTCTACGGGGTCTGACGCTCAGTGGAACGAAAACTCACG
TTAAGGGATTTTGGTCATGAGATTATCAAAAAGGATCTTCACCTAGATCCTTTTAAATTAAAAATGAAGT
TTTAAATCAATCTAAAGTATATATGAGTAAACTTGGTCTGACAGTTACCAATGCTTAATCAGTGAGGCAC
CTATCTCAGCGATCTGTCTATTTCGTTCATCCATAGTTGCCTGACTCCCCGTCGTGTAGATAACTACGAT
ACGGGAGGGCTTACCATCTGGCCCCAGTGCTGCAATGATACCGCGAGACCCACGCTCACCGGCTCCAGAT
TTATCAGCAATAAACCAGCCAGCCGGAAGGGCCGAGCGCAGAAGTGGTCCTGCAACTTTATCCGCCTCCA
TCCAGTCTATTAATTGTTGCCGGGAAGCTAGAGTAAGTAGTTCGCCAGTTAATAGTTTGCGCAACGTTGT
TGCCATTGCTACAGGCATCGTGGTGTCACGCTCGTCGTTTGGTATGGCTTCATTCAGCTCCGGTTCCCAA
CGATCAAGGCGAGTTACATGATCCCCCATGTTGTGCAAAAAAGCGGTTAGCTCCTTCGGTCCTCCGATCG
TTGTCAGAAGTAAGTTGGCCGCAGTGTTATCACTCATGGTTATGGCAGCACTGCATAATTCTCTTACTGT
CATGCCATCCGTAAGATGCTTTTCTGTGACTGGTGAGTACTCAACCAAGTCATTCTGAGAATAGTGTATG
CGGCGACCGAGTTGCTCTTGCCCGGCGTCAATACGGGATAATACCGCGCCACATAGCAGAACTTTAAAAG
TGCTCATCATTGGAAAACGTTCTTCGGGGCGAAAACTCTCAAGGATCTTACCGCTGTTGAGATCCAGTTC
GATGTAACCCACTCGTGCACCCAACTGATCTTCAGCATCTTTTACTTTCACCAGCGTTTCTGGGTGAGCA
AAAACAGGAAGGCAAAATGCCGCAAAAAAGGGAATAAGGGCGACACGGAAATGTTGAATACTCATACTCT
TCCTTTTTCAATATTATTGAAGCATTTATCAGGGTTATTGTCTCATGAGCGGATACATATTTGAATGTAT
TTAGAAAAATAAACAAATAGGGGTTCCGCGCACATTTCCCCGAAAAGTGCCACCTGACGTCGACGGATCG
GGAGATCTCCCGATCCCCTATGGTGCACTCTCAGTACAATCTGCTCTGATGCCGCATAGTTAAGCCAGTA
TCTGCTCCCTGCTTGTGTGTTGGAGGTCGCTGAGTAGTGCGCGAGCAAAATTTAAGCTACAACAAGGCAA
GGCTTGACCGACAATTGCATGAAGAATCTGCTTAGGGTTAGGCGTTTTGCGCTGCTTCGCGATGTACGGG
CCAGATATACGCGTTGACATTGATTATTGACTAGTTATTAATAGTAATCAATTACGGGGTCATTAGTTCA
TAGCCCATATATGGAGTTCCGCGTTACATAACTTACGGTAAATGGCCCGCCTGGCTGACCGCCCAACGAC
CCCCGCCCATTGACGTCAATAATGACGTATGTTCCCATAGTAACGCCAATAGGGACTTTCCATTGACGTC
AATGGGTGGAGTATTTACGGTAAACTGCCCACTTGGCAGTACATCAAGTGTATCATATGCCAAGTACGCC
CCCTATTGACGTCAATGACGGTAAATGGCCCGCCTGGCATTATGCCCAGTACATGACCTTATGGGACTTT
CCTACTTGGCAGTACATCTACGTATTAGTCATCGCTATTACCATGGTGATGCGGTTTTGGCAGTACATCA
ATGGGCGTGGATAGCGGTTTGACTCACGGGGATTTCCAAGTCTCCACCCCATTGACGTCAATGGGAGTTT
GTTTTGGCACCAAAATCAACGGGACTTTCCAAAATGTCGTAACAACTCCGCCCCATTGACGCAAATGGGC
GGTAGGCGTGTACGGTGGGAGGTCTATATAAGCAGCGCGTTTTGCCTGTACTGGGTCTCTCTGGTTAGAC
CAGATCTGAGCCTGGGAGCTCTCTGGCTAACTAGGGAACCCACTGCTTAAGCCTCAATAAAGCTTGCCTT
GAGTGCTTCAAGTAGTGTGTGCCCGTCTGTTGTGTGACTCTGGTAACTAGAGATCCCTCAGACCCTTTTA
GTCAGTGTGGAAAATCTCTAGCAGTGGCGCCCGAACAGGGACTTGAAAGCGAAAGGGAAACCAGAGGAGC
TCTCTCGACGCAGGACTCGGCTTGCTGAAGCGCGCACGGCAAGAGGCGAGGGGCGGCGACTGGTGAGTAC
GCCAAAAATTTTGACTAGCGGAGGCTAGAAGGAGAGAGATGGGTGCGAGAGCGTCAGTATTAAGCGGGGG
AGAATTAGATCGCGATGGGAAAAAATTCGGTTAAGGCCAGGGGGAAAGAAAAAATATAAATTAAAACATA
TAGTATGGGCAAGCAGGGAGCTAGAACGATTCGCAGTTAATCCTGGCCTGTTAGAAACATCAGAAGGCTG
TAGACAAATACTGGGACAGCTACAACCATCCCTTCAGACAGGATCAGAAGAACTTAGATCATTATATAAT
ACAGTAGCAACCCTCTATTGTGTGCATCAAAGGATAGAGATAAAAGACACCAAGGAAGCTTTAGACAAGA
TAGAGGAAGAGCAAAACAAAAGTAAGACCACCGCACAGCAAGCGGCCGGCCGCTGATCTTCAGACCTGGA
GGAGGAGATATGAGGGACAATTGGAGAAGTGAATTATATAAATATAAAGTAGTAAAAATTGAACCATTAG
GAGTAGCACCCACCAAGGCAAAGAGAAGAGTGGTGCAGAGAGAAAAAAGAGCAGTGGGAATAGGAGCTTT
GTTCCTTGGGTTCTTGGGAGCAGCAGGAAGCACTATGGGCGCAGCGTCAATGACGCTGACGGTACAGGCC
AGACAATTATTGTCTGGTATAGTGCAGCAGCAGAACAATTTGCTGAGGGCTATTGAGGCGCAACAGCATC
TGTTGCAACTCACAGTCTGGGGCATCAAGCAGCTCCAGGCAAGAATCCTGGCTGTGGAAAGATACCTAAA
GGATCAACAGCTCCTGGGGATTTGGGGTTGCTCTGGAAAACTCATTTGCACCACTGCTGTGCCTTGGAAT
GCTAGTTGGAGTAATAAATCTCTGGAACAGATTTGGAATCACACGACCTGGATGGAGTGGGACAGAGAAA
TTAACAATTACACAAGCTTAATACACTCCTTAATTGAAGAATCGCAAAACCAGCAAGAAAAGAATGAACA
AGAATTATTGGAATTAGATAAATGGGCAAGTTTGTGGAATTGGTTTAACATAACAAATTGGCTGTGGTAT
ATAAAATTATTCATAATGATAGTAGGAGGCTTGGTAGGTTTAAGAATAGTTTTTGCTGTACTTTCTATAG
TGAATAGAGTTAGGCAGGGATATTCACCATTATCGTTTCAGACCCACCTCCCAACCCCGAGGGGACCCGA
CAGGCCCGAAGGAATAGAAGAAGAAGGTGGAGAGAGAGACAGAGACAGATCCATTCGA
